>Addgene plasmid #179914 | pX459-sg-mGreenLantern332 | addgene full sequence | sequence record 358493 | Addgene NGS Result
GAGGGCCTATTTCCCATGATTCCTTCATATTTGCATATACGATACAAGGCTGTTAGAGAGATAATTGGAA
TTAATTTGACTGTAAACACAAAGATATTAGTACAAAATACGTGACGTAGAAAGTAATAATTTCTTGGGTA
GTTTGCAGTTTTAAAATTATGTTTTAAAATGGACTATCATATGCTTACCGTAACTTGAAAGTATTTCGAT
TTCTTGGCTTTATATATCTTGTGGAAAGGACGAAACACCGTACCTACAAGACCCGCGCCGGTTTTAGAGC
TAGAAATAGCAAGTTAAAATAAGGCTAGTCCGTTATCAACTTGAAAAAGTGGCACCGAGTCGGTGCTTTT
TTGTTTTAGAGCTAGAAATAGCAAGTTAAAATAAGGCTAGTCCGTTTTTAGCGCGTGCGCCAATTCTGCA
GACAAATGGCTCTAGAGGTACCCGTTACATAACTTACGGTAAATGGCCCGCCTGGCTGACCGCCCAACGA
CCCCCGCCCATTGACGTCAATAGTAACGCCAATAGGGACTTTCCATTGACGTCAATGGGTGGAGTATTTA
CGGTAAACTGCCCACTTGGCAGTACATCAAGTGTATCATATGCCAAGTACGCCCCCTATTGACGTCAATG
ACGGTAAATGGCCCGCCTGGCATTGTGCCCAGTACATGACCTTATGGGACTTTCCTACTTGGCAGTACAT
CTACGTATTAGTCATCGCTATTACCATGGTCGAGGTGAGCCCCACGTTCTGCTTCACTCTCCCCATCTCC
CCCCCCTCCCCACCCCCAATTTTGTATTTATTTATTTTTTAATTATTTTGTGCAGCGATGGGGGCGGGGG
GGGGGGGGGGGCGCGCGCCRGGGGGGGGGGGGGGGGGSGRGGGGSGGGGSGGGGSGRGGCGGRGAGGKGC
GGCGGCAGCCAATCAGAGCGGCGCGCTCCGAAAGTTTCCTTTTATGGCGAGGCGGCGGCGGCGGCGGCCC
TATAAAAAGCGAAGCGCGCGGCGGGCGGGAGTCGCTGCGCGCTGCCTTCGCCCCGTGCCCCGCTCCGCCG
CCGCCTCGCGCCGCCCGCCCCGGCTCTGACTGACCGCGTTACTCCCACAGGTGAGCGGGCGGGACGGCCC
TTCTCCTCCGGGCTGTAATTAGCTGAGCAAGAGGTAAGGGTTTAAGGGATGGTTGGTTGGTGGGGTATTA
ATGTTTAATTACCTGGAGCACCTGCCTGAAATCACTTTTTTTCAGGTTGGACCGGTGCCACCATGGACTA
TAAGGACCACGACGGAGACTACAAGGATCATGATATTGATTACAAAGACGATGACGATAAGATGGCCCCA
AAGAAGAAGCGGAAGGTCGGTATCCACGGAGTCCCAGCAGCCGACAAGAAGTACAGCATCGGCCTGGACA
TCGGCACCAACTCTGTGGGCTGGGCCGTGATCACCGACGAGTACAAGGTGCCCAGCAAGAAATTCAAGGT
GCTGGGCAACACCGACCGGCACAGCATCAAGAAGAACCTGATCGGAGCCCTGCTGTTCGACAGCGGCGAA
ACAGCCGAGGCCACCCGGCTGAAGAGAACCGCCAGAAGAAGATACACCAGACGGAAGAACCGGATCTGCT
ATCTGCAAGAGATCTTCAGCAACGAGATGGCCAAGGTGGACGACAGCTTCTTCCACAGACTGGAAGAGTC
CTTCCTGGTGGAAGAGGATAAGAAGCACGAGCGGCACCCCATCTTCGGCAACATCGTGGACGAGGTGGCC
TACCACGAGAAGTACCCCACCATCTACCACCTGAGAAAGAAACTGGTGGACAGCACCGACAAGGCCGACC
TGCGGCTGATCTATCTGGCCCTGGCCCACATGATCAAGTTCCGGGGCCACTTCCTGATCGAGGGCGACCT
GAACCCCGACAACAGCGACGTGGACAAGCTGTTCATCCAGCTGGTGCAGACCTACAACCAGCTGTTCGAG
GAAAACCCCATCAACGCCAGCGGCGTGGACGCCAAGGCCATCCTGTCTGCCAGACTGAGCAAGAGCAGAC
GGCTGGAAAATCTGATCGCCCAGCTGCCCGGCGAGAAGAAGAATGGCCTGTTCGGAAACCTGATTGCCCT
GAGCCTGGGCCTGACCCCCAACTTCAAGAGCAACTTCGACCTGGCCGAGGATGCCAAACTGCAGCTGAGC
AAGGACACCTACGACGACGACCTGGACAACCTGCTGGCCCAGATCGGCGACCAGTACGCCGACCTGTTTC
TGGCCGCCAAGAACCTGTCCGACGCCATCCTGCTGAGCGACATCCTGAGAGTGAACACCGAGATCACCAA
GGCCCCCCTGAGCGCCTCTATGATCAAGAGATACGACGAGCACCACCAGGACCTGACCCTGCTGAAAGCT
CTCGTGCGGCAGCAGCTGCCTGAGAAGTACAAAGAGATTTTCTTCGACCAGAGCAAGAACGGCTACGCCG
GCTACATTGACGGCGGAGCCAGCCAGGAAGAGTTCTACAAGTTCATCAAGCCCATCCTGGAAAAGATGGA
CGGCACCGAGGAACTGCTCGTGAAGCTGAACAGAGAGGACCTGCTGCGGAAGCAGCGGACCTTCGACAAC
GGCAGCATCCCCCACCAGATCCACCTGGGAGAGCTGCACGCCATTCTGCGGCGGCAGGAAGATTTTTACC
CATTCCTGAAGGACAACCGGGAAAAGATCGAGAAGATCCTGACCTTCCGCATCCCCTACTACGTGGGCCC
TCTGGCCAGGGGAAACAGCAGATTCGCCTGGATGACCAGAAAGAGCGAGGAAACCATCACCCCCTGGAAC
TTCGAGGAAGTGGTGGACAAGGGCGCTTCCGCCCAGAGCTTCATCGAGCGGATGACCAACTTCGATAAGA
ACCTGCCCAACGAGAAGGTGCTGCCCAAGCACAGCCTGCTGTACGAGTACTTCACCGTGTATAACGAGCT
GACCAAAGTGAAATACGTGACCGAGGGAATGAGAAAGCCCGCCTTCCTGAGCGGCGAGCAGAAAAAGGCC
ATCGTGGACCTGCTGTTCAAGACCAACCGGAAAGTGACCGTGAAGCAGCTGAAAGAGGACTACTTCAAGA
AAATCGAGTGCTTCGACTCCGTGGAAATCTCCGGCGTGGAAGATCGGTTCAACGCCTCCCTGGGCACATA
CCACGATCTGCTGAAAATTATCAAGGACAAGGACTTCCTGGACAATGAGGAAAACGAGGACATTCTGGAA
GATATCGTGCTGACCCTGACACTGTTTGAGGACAGAGAGATGATCGAGGAACGGCTGAAAACCTATGCCC
ACCTGTTCGACGACAAAGTGATGAAGCAGCTGAAGCGGCGGAGATACACCGGCTGGGGCAGGCTGAGCCG
GAAGCTGATCAACGGCATCCGGGACAAGCAGTCCGGCAAGACAATCCTGGATTTCCTGAAGTCCGACGGC
TTCGCCAACAGAAACTTCATGCAGCTGATCCACGACGACAGCCTGACCTTTAAAGAGGACATCCAGAAAG
CCCAGGTGTCCGGCCAGGGCGATAGCCTGCACGAGCACATTGCCAATCTGGCCGGCAGCCCCGCCATTAA
GAAGGGCATCCTGCAGACAGTGAAGGTGGTGGACGAGCTCGTGAAAGTGATGGGCCGGCACAAGCCCGAG
AACATCGTGATCGAAATGGCCAGAGAGAACCAGACCACCCAGAAGGGACAGAAGAACAGCCGCGAGAGAA
TGAAGCGGATCGAAGAGGGCATCAAAGAGCTGGGCAGCCAGATCCTGAAAGAACACCCCGTGGAAAACAC
CCAGCTGCAGAACGAGAAGCTGTACCTGTACTACCTGCAGAATGGGCGGGATATGTACGTGGACCAGGAA
CTGGACATCAACCGGCTGTCCGACTACGATGTGGACCATATCGTGCCTCAGAGCTTTCTGAAGGACGACT
CCATCGACAACAAGGTGCTGACCAGAAGCGACAAGAACCGGGGCAAGAGCGACAACGTGCCCTCCGAAGA
GGTCGTGAAGAAGATGAAGAACTACTGGCGGCAGCTGCTGAACGCCAAGCTGATTACCCAGAGAAAGTTC
GACAATCTGACCAAGGCCGAGAGAGGCGGCCTGAGCGAACTGGATAAGGCCGGCTTCATCAAGAGACAGC
TGGTGGAAACCCGGCAGATCACAAAGCACGTGGCACAGATCCTGGACTCCCGGATGAACACTAAGTACGA
CGAGAATGACAAGCTGATCCGGGAAGTGAAAGTGATCACCCTGAAGTCCAAGCTGGTGTCCGATTTCCGG
AAGGATTTCCAGTTTTACAAAGTGCGCGAGATCAACAACTACCACCACGCCCACGACGCCTACCTGAACG
CCGTCGTGGGAACCGCCCTGATCAAAAAGTACCCTAAGCTGGAAAGCGAGTTCGTGTACGGCGACTACAA
GGTGTACGACGTGCGGAAGATGATCGCCAAGAGCGAGCAGGAAATCGGCAAGGCTACCGCCAAGTACTTC
TTCTACAGCAACATCATGAACTTTTTCAAGACCGAGATTACCCTGGCCAACGGCGAGATCCGGAAGCGGC
CTCTGATCGAGACAAACGGCGAAACCGGGGAGATCGTGTGGGATAAGGGCCGGGATTTTGCCACCGTGCG
GAAAGTGCTGAGCATGCCCCAAGTGAATATCGTGAAAAAGACCGAGGTGCAGACAGGCGGCTTCAGCAAA
GAGTCTATCCTGCCCAAGAGGAACAGCGATAAGCTGATCGCCAGAAAGAAGGACTGGGACCCTAAGAAGT
ACGGCGGCTTCGACAGCCCCACCGTGGCCTATTCTGTGCTGGTGGTGGCCAAAGTGGAAAAGGGCAAGTC
CAAGAAACTGAAGAGTGTGAAAGAGCTGCTGGGGATCACCATCATGGAAAGAAGCAGCTTCGAGAAGAAT
CCCATCGACTTTCTGGAAGCCAAGGGCTACAAAGAAGTGAAAAAGGACCTGATCATCAAGCTGCCTAAGT
ACTCCCTGTTCGAGCTGGAAAACGGCCGGAAGAGAATGCTGGCCTCTGCCGGCGAACTGCAGAAGGGAAA
CGAACTGGCCCTGCCCTCCAAATATGTGAACTTCCTGTACCTGGCCAGCCACTATGAGAAGCTGAAGGGC
TCCCCCGAGGATAATGAGCAGAAACAGCTGTTTGTGGAACAGCACAAGCACTACCTGGACGAGATCATCG
AGCAGATCAGCGAGTTCTCCAAGAGAGTGATCCTGGCCGACGCTAATCTGGACAAAGTGCTGTCCGCCTA
CAACAAGCACCGGGATAAGCCCATCAGAGAGCAGGCCGAGAATATCATCCACCTGTTTACCCTGACCAAT
CTGGGAGCCCCTGCCGCCTTCAAGTACTTTGACACCACCATCGACCGGAAGAGGTACACCAGCACCAAAG
AGGTGCTGGACGCCACCCTGATCCACCAGAGCATCACCGGCCTGTACGAGACACGGATCGACCTGTCTCA
GCTGGGAGGCGACAAAAGGCCGGCGGCCACGAAAAAGGCCGGCCAGGCAAAAAAGAAAAAGGAATTCGGC
AGTGGAGAGGGCAGAGGAAGTCTGCTAACATGCGGTGACGTCGAGGAGAATCCTGGCCCAATGACCGAGT
ACAAGCCCACGGTGCGCCTCGCCACCCGCGACGACGTCCCCAGGGCCGTACGCACCCTCGCCGCCGCGTT
CGCCGACTACCCCGCCACGCGCCACACCGTCGATCCGGACCGCCACATCGAGCGGGTCACCGAGCTGCAA
GAACTCTTCCTCACGCGCGTCGGGCTCGACATCGGCAAGGTGTGGGTCGCGGACGACGGCGCCGCGGTGG
CGGTCTGGACCACGCCGGAGAGCGTCGAAGCGGGGGCGGTGTTCGCCGAGATCGGCCCGCGCATGGCCGA
GTTGAGCGGTTCCCGGCTGGCCGCGCAGCAACAGATGGAAGGCCTCCTGGCGCCGCACCGGCCCAAGGAG
CCCGCGTGGTTCCTGGCCACCGTCGGAGTCTCGCCCGACCACCAGGGCAAGGGTCTGGGCAGCGCCGTCG
TGCTCCCCGGAGTGGAGGCGGCCGAGCGCGCCGGGGTGCCCGCCTTCCTGGAGACCTCCGCGCCCCGCAA
CCTCCCCTTCTACGAGCGGCTCGGCTTCACCGTCACCGCCGACGTCGAGGTGCCCGAAGGACCGCGCACC
TGGTGCATGACCCGCAAGCCCGGTGCCTGAGAATTCTAACTAGAGCTCGCTGATCAGCCTCGACTGTGCC
TTCTAGTTGCCAGCCATCTGTTGTTTGCCCCTCCCCCGTGCCTTCCTTGACCCTGGAAGGTGCCACTCCC
ACTGTCCTTTCCTAATAAAATGAGGAAATTGCATCGCATTGTCTGAGTAGGTGTCATTCTATTCTGGGGG
GTGGGGTGGGGCAGGACAGCAAGGGGGAGGATTGGGAAGAGAATAGCAGGCATGCTGGGGAGCGGCCGCA
GGAACCCCTAGTGATGGAGTTGGCCACTCCCTCTCTGCGCGCTCGCTCGCTCACTGAGGCCGGGCGACCA
AAGGTCGCCCGACGCCCGGGCTTTGCCCGGGCGGCCTCAGTGAGCGAGCGAGCGCGCAGCTGCCTGCAGG
GGCGCCTGATGCGGTATTTTCTCCTTACGCATCTGTGCGGTATTTCACACCGCATA
[95 nt withheld, positions 6637-6731]
T
[46 nt withheld, positions 6733-6778]
C
[141 nt withheld, positions 6780-6920]
CCTTTGACGTTGGAGTCCACGTTCTTT
[37 nt withheld, positions 6948-6984]
ACTCTATCTCGGGCTATTCTTTTGATTTATAAGGGATTTTGCCGATTTCGGTCTATTGGTTAAAAAATGA
GCTGATTTAACAAAAATTTAACGCGAATTTTAACAAAATATTAACGTTTACAATTTTATGGTGCACTCTC
AGTACAATCTGCTCTGATGCCGCATAGTTAAGCCAGCCCCGACACCCGCCAACACCCGCTGACGCGCCCT
GACGGGCTTGTCTGCTCCCGGCATCCGCTTACAGACAAGCTGTGACCGTCTCCGGGAGCTGCATGTGTCA
GAGGTTTTCACCGTCATCACCGAAACGCGCGAGACGAAAGGGCCTCGTGATACGCCTATTTTTATAGGTT
AATGTCATGATAATAATGGTTTCTTAGACGTCAGGTGGCACTTTTCGGGGAAATGTGCGCGGAACCCCTA
TTTGTTTATTTTTCTAAATACATTCAAATATGTATCCGCTCATGAGACAATAACCCTGATAAATGCTTCA
ATAATATTGAAAAAGGAAGAGTATGAGTATTCAACATTTCCGTGTCGCCCTTATTCCCTTTTTTGCGGCA
TTTTGCCTTCCTGTTTTTGCTCACCCAGAAACGCTGGTGAAAGTAAAAGATGCTGAAGATCAGTTGGGTG
CACGAGTGGGTTACATCGAACTGGATCTCAACAGCGGTAAGATCCTTGAGAGTTTTCGCCCCGAAGAACG
TTTTCCAATGATGAGCACTTTTAAAGTTCTGCTATGTGGCGCGGTATTATCCCGTATTGACGCCGGGCAA
GAGCAACTCGGTCGCCGCATACACTATTCTCAGAATGACTTGGTTGAGTACTCACCAGTCACAGAAAAGC
ATCTTACGGATGGCATGACAGTAAGAGAATTATGCAGTGCTGCCATAACCATGAGTGATAACACTGCGGC
CAACTTACTTCTGACAACGATCGGAGGACCGAAGGAGCTAACCGCTTTTTTGCACAACATGGGGGATCAT
GTAACTCGCCTTGATCGTTGGGAACCGGAGCTGAATGAAGCCATACCAAACGACGAGCGTGACACCACGA
TGCCTGTAGCAATGGCAACAACGTTGCGCAAACTATTAACTGGCGAACTACTTACTCTAGCTTCCCGGCA
ACAATTAATAGACTGGATGGAGGCGGATAAAGTTGCAGGACCACTTCTGCGCTCGGCCCTTCCGGCTGGC
TGGTTTATTGCTGATAAATCTGGAGCCGGTGAGCGTGGAAGCCGCGGTATCATTGCAGCACTGGGGCCAG
ATGGTAAGCCCTCCCGTATCGTAGTTATCTACACGACGGGGAGTCAGGCAACTATGGATGAACGAAATAG
ACAGATCGCTGAGATAGGTGCCTCACTGATTAAGCATTGGTAACTGTCAGACCAAGTTTACTCATATATA
CTTTAGATTGATTTAAAACTTCATTTTTAATTTAAAAGGATCTAGGTGAAGATCCTTTTTGATAATCTCA
TGACCAAAATCCCTTAACGTGAGTTTTCGTTCCACTGAGCGTCAGACCCCGTAGAAAAGATCAAAGGATC
TTCTTGAGATCCTTTTTTTCTGCGCGTAATCTGCTGCTTGCAAACAAAAAAACCACCGCTACCAGCGGTG
GTTTGTTTGCCGGATCAAGAGCTACCAACTCTTTTTCCGAAGGTAACTGGCTTCAGCAGAGCGCAGATAC
CAAATACTGTTCTTCTAGTGTAGCCGTAGTTAGGCCACCACTTCAAGAACTCTGTAGCACCGCCTACATA
CCTCGCTCTGCTAATCCTGTTACCAGTGGCTGCTGCCAGTGGCGATAAGTCGTGTCTTACCGGGTTGGAC
TCAAGACGATAGTTACCGGATAAGGCGCAGCGGTCGGGCTGAACGGGGGGTTCGTGCACACAGCCCAGCT
TGGAGCGAACGACCTACACCGAACTGAGATACCTACAGCGTGAGCTATGAGAAAGCGCCACGCTTCCCGA
AGGGAGAAAGGCGGACAGGTATCCGGTAAGCGGCAGGGTCGGAACAGGAGAGCGCACGAGGGAGCTTCCA
GGGGGAAACGCCTGGTATCTTTATAGTCCTGTCGGGTTTCGCCACCTCTGACTTGAGCGTCGATTTTTGT
GATGCTCGTCAGGGGGGCGGAGCCTATGGAAAAACGCCAGCAACGCGGCCTTTTTACGGTTCCTGGCCTT
TTGCTGGCCTTTTGCTCACATGT
Features (pLannotate 1.2.2; 19 found; start..end, strand, type, name):
      1..241     +  promoter       U6 promoter: RNA polymerase III promoter for human U6 snRNA
    271..346     +  misc_RNA       gRNA scaffold: guide RNA scaffold for the Streptococcus pyogenes CRISPR/Cas9 system
    353..396     +  misc_RNA       gRNA scaffold (fragment): guide RNA scaffold for the Streptococcus pyogenes CRISPR/Cas9 system
    443..728     +  enhancer       CMV enhancer: human cytomegalovirus immediate early enhancer; contains an 18-bp deletion relative to the standard CMV enhancer
    730..1007    +  promoter       chicken β-actin promoter: No description available
   1008..1235    +  intron         hybrid intron: hybrid between chicken β-actin (CBA) and minute virus of mice (MMV) introns (Gray et al., 2011)
   1373..2974    +  CDS            Cas9(N): N-terminal portion of Streptococcus pyogenes Cas9 (Zetsche et al., 2015)
   2975..5473    +  CDS            Cas9(C): C-terminal portion of Streptococcus pyogenes Cas9 (Zetsche et al., 2015)
   5474..5521    +  CDS            nucleoplasmin NLS: bipartite nuclear localization signal from nucleoplasmin
   5591..6190    +  CDS            PuroR (fragment): puromycin N-acetyltransferase; pac from Streptomyces; confers resistance to puromycin
   6224..6335    +  polyA_signal   bGH poly(A) signal: bovine growth hormone polyadenylation signal
   6440..6580    +  repeat_region  AAV2 ITR: inverted terminal repeat of adeno-associated virus serotype 2 inverted
   6585..6636    -  misc_feature   bom (fragment): basis of mobility region from pBR322
   6655..7110    +  rep_origin     f1 ori (sequence partly withheld): f1 bacteriophage origin of replication; arrow indicates direction of (+) strand synthesis
   7111..7160    -  misc_feature   bom (fragment): basis of mobility region from pBR322
   7262..7297    -  CDS            rop (fragment): Rop protein, which maintains plasmids at low copy number; rop
   7392..7496    +  promoter       AmpR promoter: bla
   7497..8357    +  CDS            AmpR: β-lactamase; bla; confers resistance to ampicillin, carbenicillin, and related antibiotics
   8528..9116    +  rep_origin     ori: high-copy-number ColE1/pMB1/pBR322/pUC origin of replication
