[The description below was written by a language model from this plasmid's Addgene catalogue record and pLannotate feature annotations shown in this document.]
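Description:
pX459-sg-mGreenLantern332 is an all-in-one mammalian CRISPR/Cas9 expression plasmid built on the pX459 backbone, carrying a single guide RNA directed against site 332 of the mGreenLantern green fluorescent protein coding sequence. It is propagated in E. coli as a high-copy plasmid through a ColE1/pUC-type origin with ampicillin selection (AmpR/β-lactamase). It also contains an f1 phage origin. The feature table additionally flags a single AAV2 ITR and short bom and rop fragments, which appear to be backbone remnants rather than functional parts. One ITR alone does not make this an AAV packaging vector.

The plasmid holds two expression units. A human U6 RNA polymerase III promoter drives the synthetic guide, whose spacer was inserted between BbsI sites (destroyed during cloning) directly upstream of the Streptococcus pyogenes gRNA scaffold. The depositors note that guides not beginning with G need an added G for efficient U6 transcription, consistent with the 21 bp insert size. Downstream, a hybrid CMV enhancer/chicken β-actin promoter with a hybrid intron drives S. pyogenes Cas9. Cas9 is annotated as two contiguous segments and is followed by a nucleoplasmin nuclear localization signal. The catalogue lists an N-terminal 3XFLAG tag and a C-terminal 2A-Puro, although these are formally recorded against the insert. The 2A peptide allows puromycin N-acetyltransferase to be co-translated from the same transcript, which ends at a bGH polyadenylation signal.

Transfected cells can therefore be enriched with puromycin while expressing both nuclease and guide. According to the record, the construct is intended for cutting mGreenLantern sequences, and the associated publication concerns Cas9 used to protect cells against viral infection in vitro.
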