Addgene plasmid #179914: pX459-sg-mGreenLantern332
Purpose: All in one Cas9 plasmid with puromycin resistance and a single guide RNA targeting mGreenLantern fluorescent protein site 332.
Depositing lab: Indeever Madireddy & Johan Sosa. Depositing organization: BioCurious. Publication: Stably Integrating an Inducible CRISPR-Cas9 to Protect Against Viral Infections in Vitro. Madireddy I, Pierson Smela M. MicroPubl Biol. 2022 Jun 16;2022. doi: 10.17912/micropub.biology.000590. eCollection 2022. PubMed 35789697.
Backbone
  Vector backbone: pX459
  Backbone manufacturer: Dr. Feng Zhang Lab
  Vector type: Mammalian Expression, CRISPR
  Selectable markers: Puromycin
Growth in bacteria
  Bacterial resistance: Ampicillin, 100 μg/mL
  Growth temperature: 37°C
  Growth strain: DH5alpha
  Copy number: High Copy
Gene/Insert
  Gene/Insert name: mGreenLantern sgRNA (alt name: monomeric green lantern single guide RNA)
  gRNA/shRNA sequence: tacctacaagacccgcgccg
  Species: Synthetic
  Insert size (bp): 21
  Promoter: U6
  Tag / fusion protein: 3XFLAG (N terminal on insert); 2A-Puro (C terminal on insert)
  Cloning method: Restriction Enzyme; 5′ cloning site BbsI (destroyed during cloning); 3′ cloning site BbsI (destroyed during cloning)
  Sequencing primers: 5′ GACTATCATATGCTTACCGT
Terms and licenses: Academic/Nonprofit Terms; Industry Terms: Not Available to Industry
Depositor comments: This plasmid was cloned with the one step BbsI restriction enzyme cloning method. Please note that gRNA sequences that do not start with a G, need a G added to the sequence before cloning for U6 promoter transcription.
How to cite: pX459-sg-mGreenLantern332 was a gift from Indeever Madireddy & Johan Sosa (Addgene plasmid # 179914 ; http://n2t.net/addgene:179914 ; RRID:Addgene_179914)
