>Addgene plasmid #179914 | pX459-sg-mGreenLantern332 | depositor partial sequence | sequence record 349566 | Sequencing of the U6 promoter region to determine successful guide RNA cloning.
GTAGAAAGTAATAATTTCTTGGGTAGTTTGCAGTTTTAAAATTATGTTTTAAAATGGACTATCATATGCT
TACCGTAACTTGAAAGTATTTCGATTTCTTGGCTTTATATATCTTGTGGAAAGGACGAAACACCGTACCT
ACAAGACCCGCGCCGGTTTTAGAGCTAGAAATAGCAAGTTAAAATAAGGCTAGTCCGTTATCAACTTGAA
AAAGTGGCACCGAGTCGGTGCTTTTTTGTTTTAGAGCTAGAAATAGCAAGTTAAAATAAGGCTAGTCCGT
TTTTAGCGCGTGCGCCAATTCTGCAGACAAATGGCTCTAGAGGTACCCGTTACATAACTTACGGTAAATG
GCCCGCCTGGCTGACCGCCCAACGACCCCCGCCCATTGACGTCAATAGTAACGCCAATAGGGACTTTCCA
TTGACGTCAATGGGTGGAGTATTTACGGTAAACTGCCCACTTGGCAGTACATCAAGTGTATCATATGCCA
AGTACGCCCCCTATTGACGTCAATGACGGTAAATGGCCCGCCTGGCATTGTGCCCAGTACATGACCTTAT
GGGACTTTCCTACTTGGCAGTACATCTACGTATTAGTCATCGCTATTACCATGGTCGAGGTGAGCCCCAC
GTTCTGCTTCACTCTCCCCATCTCCCCCCCCTCCCCACCCCCAATTTTGTATTTATTTATTTTTTAATTA
TTTTGTGCAGCGATGGGGGCGGGGGGGGGGGGGGG
